>Addgene plasmid #69926 | circRAJ31 | depositor full sequence | sequence record 124169 | circRAJ31 sequence 2584 bps
CCCGTGTAAAACGACGGCCAGTTTATCTAGTCAGCTTGATTCTAGCTGATCGTGGACCGGAAGGTGAGCC
AGTGAGTTGATTGCAGTCCAGTTACGCTGGAGTCTGAGGCTCGTCCTGAATGATATGCGACCGCCGGAGG
GTTGCGTTTGAGACGGGCGACAGATCGACACTGCTCGATCCGCTCGCACCGAATTCTCCCTATCAGTGAT
AGAGATTGACATCCCTATCAGTGATAGAGATACTGAGCACTCTAGAGGTTCTACATAAATGCCTAACGAC
TATCCCTTTGGGGAGTAGGGTCAAGTGACTCGAAACGATAGACAACTTGCTTTAACAAGTTGGAGATATA
GTCTGCTCTGCATGGTGACATGCAGCTGGATATAATTCCGGGGTAAGATTAACGACCTTATCTGAACATA
ATGCTACCGTTTAATATTCCTAGGGGATCAATATTAAGCTTTACCGTCGTCTCATCCGCAATTAAGTCCC
TATCCGCTGTCACTGTATTGGTCTGCTAGCATGTTTTCTTGGGTTAATTGAGGCCTGAGTATAAGGTGAC
TTATACTTGTAATCTATCTAAACGGGGAACCTCTCTAGTAGACAATCCCGTGCTAAATTGTAGGACTCAA
TTGATCCTTAGCGAAAGCTAAGGATTTTTTTTCTGCAGGGATCGACGAGAGCAGCGCGACTGGATCAGTT
CTGGACGAGCGAGCTGTCGTCCGACCCGTGATCTTACGGCATTATACGTATGATCGGTCCACGATCAGCT
AGATTATCTAGTCAGCTTGATGTCATAGCTGTTTCCTGAGGCTCAATACTGACCATTTAAATCATACCTG
ACCTCCATAGCAGAAAGTCAAAAGCCTCCGACCGGAGGCTTTTGACTTGATCGGCACGTAAGAGGTTCCA
ACTTTCACCATAATGAAATAAGATCACTACCGGGCGTATTTTTTGAGTTATCGAGATTTTCAGGAGCTAA
GGAAGCTAAAATGAGTATTCAACATTTCCGTGTCGCCCTTATTCCCTTTTTTGCGGCATTTTGCCTTCCT
GTTTTTGCTCACCCAGAAACGCTGGTGAAAGTAAAAGATGCTGAAGATCAGTTGGGTGCACGAGTGGGTT
ACATCGAACTGGATCTCAACAGCGGTAAGATCCTTGAGAGTTTACGCCCCGAAGAACGTTTTCCAATGAT
GAGCACTTTTAAAGTTCTGCTATGTGGCGCGGTATTATCCCGTATTGACGCCGGGCAAGAGCAACTCGGT
CGCCGCATACACTATTCTCAGAATGACTTGGTTGAGTACTCACCAGTCACAGAAAAGCATCTCACGGATG
GCATGACAGTAAGAGAATTATGCAGTGCTGCCATAACCATGAGTGATAACACTGCGGCCAACTTACTTCT
GGCAACGATCGGAGGACCGAAGGAGCTAACCGCTTTTTTGCACAACATGGGGGATCATGTAACTCGCCTT
GATCGTTGGGAACCGGAGCTGAATGAAGCCATACCAAACGACGAGCGTGACACCACGATGCCTGTAGCAA
TGGCAACAACGTTGCGCAAACTATTAACTGGCGAACTACTTACTCTAGCTTCCCGGCAACAATTAATAGA
CTGGATGGAGGCGGATAAAGTTGCAGGATCACTTCTGCGCTCGGCCCTCCCGGCTGGCTGGTTTATTGCT
GATAAATCTGGAGCCGGTGAGCGTGGGACTCGCGGTATCATTGCAGCACTGGGGCCAGATGGTAAGCCCT
CCCGCATCGTAGTTATCTACACGACGGGGAGTCAGGCAACTATGGATGAACGAAATAGACAGATCGCTGA
GATAGGTGCCTCACTGATTAAGCATTGGTAATGAGGGCCCAAATGTAATCACCTGGCTCACCTTCGGGTG
GGCCTTTCTTGAGGACCTAAATGTAATCACCTGGCTCACCTTCGGGTGGGCCTTTCTGCGTTGCTGGCGT
TTTTCCATAGGCTCCGCCCCCCTGACGAGCATCACAAAAATCGATGCTCAAGTCAGAGGTGGCGAAACCC
GACAGGACTATAAAGATACCAGGCGTTTCCCCCTGGAAGCTCCCTCGTGCGCTCTCCTGTTCCGACCCTG
CCGCTTACCGGATACCTGTCCGCCTTTCTCCCTTCGGGAAGCGTGGCGCTTTCTCATAGCTCACGCTGTA
GGTATCTCAGTTCGGTGTAGGTCGTTCGCTCCAAGCTGGGCTGTGTGCACGAACCCCCCGTTCAGCCCGA
CCGCTGCGCCTTATCCGGTAACTATCGTCTTGAGTCCAACCCGGTAAGACACGACTTATCGCCACTGGCA
GCAGCCACTGGTAACAGGATTAGCAGAGCGAGGTATGTAGGCGGTGCTACAGAGTTCTTGAAGTGGTGGC
CTAACTACGGCTACACTAGAAGAACAGTATTTGGTATCTGCGCTCTGCTGAAGCCAGTTACCTCGGAAAA
AGAGTTGGTAGCTCTTGATCCGGCAAACAAACCACCGCTGGTAGCGGTGGTTTTTTTGTTTGCAAGCAGC
AGATTACGCGCAGAAAAAAAGGATCTCAAGAAGATCCTTTGATTTTCTACCGAAGAAAGGCCCA
Features (pLannotate 1.2.2; 10 found; start..end, strand, type, name):
      5..22      -  CDS            lacZα (fragment): LacZα fragment of β-galactosidase; lacZ fragment
    197..250     +  promoter       PLtetO-1 promoter (fragment): modified phage lambda PL promoter with tet operator sites (Lutz and Bujard, 1997)
    634..662     +  terminator     bacterial terminator (fragment): putative bacterial transcription terminator
    856..887     +  terminator     tonB terminator: bidirectional E. coli tonB-P14 transcription terminator
    888..990     +  promoter       cat promoter: promoter of the E. coli cat gene encoding chloramphenicol acetyltransferase
    991..1851    +  CDS            AmpR: β-lactamase; bla; confers resistance to ampicillin, carbenicillin, and related antibiotics
   1875..1899    +  terminator     T7Te terminator (fragment): phage T7 early transcription terminator
   1923..1950    +  terminator     T7Te terminator: phage T7 early transcription terminator
   1962..2549    -  rep_origin     ori: high-copy-number ColE1/pMB1/pBR322/pUC origin of replication
   2571..6       -  terminator     T3Te terminator (fragment) (across the origin): phage T3 early transcription terminator
