[The description below was written by a language model from this plasmid's Addgene catalogue record and pLannotate feature annotations shown in this document.]
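Description:
circRAJ31 is a small (about 2.6 kb) high-copy bacterial expression plasmid for synthetic biology work in Escherichia coli, built on the commercial pIDTsmartAmp cloning backbone from which a BsaI site was removed so that the insert could be introduced through BsaI sites. It replicates from a ColE1/pUC-type origin and is selected with ampicillin through a β-lactamase gene, which the annotation places downstream of a cat-type promoter. Several transcription terminators (tonB, T7Te and a T3Te fragment) flank the marker and origin, insulating the backbone units from the cloning region. A very short lacZα remnant is also detected, which is probably a leftover of the primer-binding region rather than a functional element.

The payload is a roughly 460 bp cassette in which a PLtetO-1-type promoter, a phage lambda PL derivative carrying tet operator sites and therefore repressible by TetR and inducible with tetracycline analogues in suitable hosts, drives transcription of the RAJ31 riboregulator. RAJ31 is a small regulatory RNA, and here it is embedded within a permuted intron-exon (PIE) ribozyme. In this arrangement the halves of a self-splicing intron are rearranged around the sequence of interest, so that autocatalytic splicing joins the ends of the enclosed RNA and releases it as a covalently closed circle. A putative bacterial terminator fragment lies downstream of the cassette. The automated feature table does not annotate the riboregulator or the ribozyme segments themselves, and the record does not state which intron the ribozyme derives from or what target RAJ31 acts on.

The plasmid is used to produce a circular form of the riboregulator in vivo, in order to study engineered circular regulatory RNAs in E. coli.
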