Addgene plasmid #69926: circRAJ31
Purpose: Expresses RAJ31 riboregulator encased in a permuted intron exon ribozyme, which circularises the riboregulator.
Depositing lab: Alfonso Jaramillo. Depositing organization: University of Warwick. Publication: Engineering a Circular Riboregulator in Escherichia coli. Rostain W, Shen S, Cordero T, Rodrigo G, Jaramillo A. Biodes Res. 2020 Sep 12;2020:1916789. doi: 10.34133/2020/1916789. eCollection 2020. PubMed 37849901.
Backbone
  Vector backbone: pIDTsmartAmp
  Backbone manufacturer: IDT DNA
  Backbone size w/o insert (bp): 2100
  Total vector size (bp): 2584
  Modifications to backbone: BsaI site removed
  Vector type: Bacterial Expression, Synthetic Biology
Growth in bacteria
  Bacterial resistance: Ampicillin, 100 μg/mL
  Growth temperature: 37°C
  Growth strain: Top10
  Copy number: High Copy
Gene/Insert
  Gene/Insert name: plTet-circRAJ31 (alt name: Circular RAJ31)
  Insert size (bp): 460
  Promoter: PltetO1-2
  Cloning method: Restriction Enzyme; 5′ cloning site BsaI (unknown if destroyed); 3′ cloning site BsaI (unknown if destroyed)
  Sequencing primers: 5′ TGTAAAACGACGGCCAGT; 3′ GTCATAGCTGTTTCCTG
Terms and licenses: Academic/Nonprofit Terms; Industry Terms: Not Available to Industry
Depositor comments: Engineering a circular riboregulator in Escherichia coli - Rostain et al. Please check Genbank file for complete sequence annotation.
How to cite: circRAJ31 was a gift from Alfonso Jaramillo (Addgene plasmid # 69926 ; http://n2t.net/addgene:69926 ; RRID:Addgene_69926)
