>Addgene plasmid #69926 | circRAJ31 | depositor partial sequence | sequence record 124215 | PltetO1-2 promoter
TCCCTATCAGTGATAGAGATTGACATCCCTATCAGTGATAGAGATACTGAGCAC
