>Addgene plasmid #69926 | circRAJ31 | depositor partial sequence | sequence record 124216 | circRAJ31
TCTAGAGGTTCTACATAAATGCCTAACGACTATCCCTTTGGGGAGTAGGGTCAAGTGACTCGAAACGATA
GACAACTTGCTTTAACAAGTTGGAGATATAGTCTGCTCTGCATGGTGACATGCAGCTGGATATAATTCCG
GGGTAAGATTAACGACCTTATCTGAACATAATGCTACCGTTTAATATTCCTAGGGGATCAATATTAAGCT
TTACCGTCGTCTCATCCGCAATTAAGTCCCTATCCGCTGTCACTGTATTGGTCTGCTAGCATGTTTTCTT
GGGTTAATTGAGGCCTGAGTATAAGGTGACTTATACTTGTAATCTATCTAAACGGGGAACCTCTCTAGTA
GACAATCCCGTGCTAAATTGTAGGACTCAATTGATCCTTAGCGAAAGCTAAGGATTTTTTTTCTGCAG
