>Addgene plasmid #69926 | circRAJ31 | addgene partial sequence | sequence record 136278 | M13-F20 5'-TGTAAAACGACGGCCAGT-3'
AGTCTGAGGCTCGTCCTGAATGATATGCGACCGCCGGAGGGTTGCGTTTGAGACGGGCGACAGATCGACA
CTGCTCGATCCGCTCGCACCGAATTCTCCCTATCAGTGATAGAGATTGACATCCCTATCAGTGATAGAGA
TACTGAGCACTCTAGAGGTTCTACATAAATGCCTAACGACTATCCCTTTGGGGAGTAGGGTCAAGTGACT
CGAAACGATAGACAACTTGCTTTAACAAGTTGGAGATATAGTCTGCTCTGCATGGTGACATGCAGCTGGA
TATAATTCCGGGGTAAGATTAACGACCTTATCTGAACATAATGCTACCGTTTAATATTCCTAGGGGATCA
ATATTAAGCTTTACCGTCGTCTCATCCGCAATTAAGTCCCTATCCGCTGTCACTGTATTGGTCTGCTAGC
ATGTTTTCTTGGGTTAATTGAGGCCTGAGTATAAGGTGACTTATACTTGTAATCTATCTAAACGGGGAAC
CTCTCTAGTAGACAATCCCGTGCTAAATTGTAGGACTCAATTGATCCTTAGCGAAAGCTAAGGATTTTTT
TTCTGCAGGGATCGACGAGAGCAGCGCGACTGGATCAGTTCTGGACGAGCGAGCTGTCGTCCGACCCGTG
ATCTTACGGCATTATACGTATGATCGGTCCACGATCAGCTAGATTATCTAGTCAGCTTGATGTCATAGCT
GTTTCCTGAGGCTCAATACTGACCATTTAA
