>Addgene plasmid #69926 | circRAJ31 | addgene partial sequence | sequence record 137274 | pGalW-R 5'-AAAGGGAATAAGGGCGACAC-3'
AAAATACGCCCGGTAGTGATCTTATTTCATTATGGTGAAAGTTGGAACCTCTTACGTGCCGATCAAGTCA
AAAGCCTCCGGTCGGAGGCTTTTGACTTTCTGCTATGGAGGTCAGGTATGATTTAAATGGTCAGTATTGA
GCCTCAGGAAACAGCTATGACATCAAGCTGACTAGATAATCTAGCTGATCGTGGACCGATCATACGTATA
ATGCCGTAAGATCACGGGTCGGACGACAGCTCGCTCGTCCAGAACTGATCCAGTCGCGCTGCTCTCGTCG
ATCCCTGCAGAAAAAAAATCCTTAGCTTTCGCTAAGGATCAATTGAGTCCTACAATTTAGCACGGGATTG
TCTACTAGAGAGGTTCCCCGTTTAGATAGATTACAAGTATAAGTCACCTTATACTCAGGCCTCAATTAAC
CCAAGAAAACATGCTAGCAGACCAATACAGTGACAGCGGATAGGGACTTAATTGCGGATGAGACGACGGT
AAAGCTTAATATTGATCCCCTAGGAATATTAAACGGTAGCATTATGTTCAGATAAGGTCGTTAATCTTAC
CCCGGAATTATATCCAGCTGCATGTCACCATGCAGAGCAGACTATATCTCCAACTTGTTAAAGCAAGTTG
TCTATCGTTTCGAGTCACTTGACCCTACTCCC
